>Addgene plasmid #100451 | pCMV_mEm_4GS_LF82_677 | addgene full sequence | sequence record 210850 | Addgene NGS Result
GTTGGCGGGTGTCGGGGCTGGCTTAACTATGCGGCATCAGAGCAGATTGTACTGAGAGTGCACCATATGC
GGTGTGAAATACCGCACAGATGCGTAAGGAGAAAATACCGCATCAGGCGCCATTCGCCATTCAGGCTGCG
CAACTGTTGGGAAGGGCGATCGGTGCGGGCCTCTTCGCTATTACGCCAGCTGGCGAAAGGGGGATGTGCT
GCAAGGCGATTAAGTTGGGTAACGCCAGGGTTTTCCCAGTCACGACGTTGTAAAACGACGGCCAGTGAGT
TCGAGCTTGCATGCCTGCAGGTCGTTACATAACTTACGGTAAATGGCCCGCCTGGCTGACCGCCCAACGA
CCCCCGCCCATTGACGTCAATAATGACGTATGTTCCCATAGTAACGCCAATAGGGACTTTCCATTGACGT
CAATGGGTGGAGTATTTACGGTAAACTGCCCACTTGGCAGTACATCAAGTGTATCATATGCCAAGTACGC
CCCCTATTGACGTCAATGACGGTAAATGGCCCGCCTGGCATTATGCCCAGTACATGACCTTATGGGACTT
TCCTACTTGGCAGTACATCTACGTATTAGTCATCGCTATTACCATGGTGATGCGGTTTTGGCAGTACATC
AATGGGCGTGGATAGCGGTTTGACTCACGGGGATTTCCAAGTCTCCACCCCATTGACGTCAATGGGAGTT
TGTTTTGGCACCAAAATCAACGGGACTTTCCAAAATGTCGTAACAACTCCGCCCCATTGACGCAAATGGG
CGGTAGGCGTGTACGGTGGGAGGTCTATATAAGCAGAGCTCGTTTAGTGAACCGTCAGATCGCCTGGAGA
CGCCATCCACGCTGTTTTGACCTCCATAGAAGACACCGGGACCGATCCAGCCTCCGGACTCTAGAGGATC
CGGTACTAGAGGAACTGAAAAACCAGAAAGTTAACTGGTAAGTTTAGTCTTTTTGTCTTTTATTTCAGGT
CCCGGATCCGGTGGTGGTGCAAATCAAAGAACTGCTCCTCAGTGGATGTTGCCTTTACTTCTAGGCCTGT
ACGGAAGTGTTACTTCTGCTCTAAAAGCTGCGGAATTGTACCCGCGGGCCCACCATGGTGAGCAAGGGCG
AGGAGCTGTTCACCGGGGTGGTGCCCATCCTGGTCGAGCTGGACGGCGACGTAAACGGCCACAAGTTCAG
CGTGTCCGGCGAGGGCGAGGGCGATGCCACCTACGGCAAGCTGACCCTGAAGTTCATCTGCACCACCGGC
AAGCTGCCCGTGCCCTGGCCCACCCTCGTGACCACCTTGACCTACGGCGTGCAGTGCTTCGCCCGCTACC
CCGACCACATGAAGCAGCACGACTTCTTCAAGTCCGCCATGCCCGAAGGCTACGTCCAGGAGCGCACCAT
CTTCTTCAAGGACGACGGCAACTACAAGACCCGCGCCGAGGTGAAGTTCGAGGGCGACACCCTGGTGAAC
CGCATCGAGCTGAAGGGCATCGACTTCAAGGAGGACGGCAACATCCTGGGGCACAAGCTGGAGTACAACT
ACAACAGCCACAAGGTCTATATCACCGCCGACAAGCAGAAGAACGGCATCAAGGTGAACTTCAAGACCCG
CCACAACATCGAGGACGGCAGCGTGCAGCTCGCCGACCACTACCAGCAGAACACCCCCATCGGCGACGGC
CCCGTGCTGCTGCCCGACAACCACTACCTGAGCACCCAGTCCAAGCTGAGCAAAGACCCCAACGAGAAGC
GCGATCACATGGTCCTGCTGGAGTTCGTGACCGCCGCCGGGATCACTCTCGGCATGGACGAGCTGTACAA
GCGAATTGGTGGAGGGGGCGGTTCCGGTGGCGGAGGTTCCCGAATTCGTCGACGGAGATCTGATATGATG
AAACAACGTTATCGGGTTGAAGCGGTTATGGCATCTTCAAGACAAAATAAGCTGGAAGTCCCACGTGATG
TGATGGATGTTTTGTGCGAGCAGGATTGCTCGTCACTCCAAATCCCGGAAATTATTGAGCGTCTGACTTC
GCTGGGCTATCGCCCGAGATATGAAGCCACAGCTGATACGCTCACAGACATTGTCACCCTGTGGATTTGG
GTGGGTCAGGAGGAGATGTTGCTGAACTGCCAGATGGAGCCGCTGGCGGTGCATTGAATCGGTACCCTCG
AGAAGCTTGCGGCCGCGGGGATCCAGACATGATAAGATACATTGATGAGTTTGGACAAACCACAACTAGA
ATGCAGTGAAAAAAATGCTTTATTTGTGAAATTTGTGATGCTATTGCTTTATTTGTAACCATTATAAGCT
GCAATAAACAAGTTAACAACAACAATTGCATTCATTTTATGTTTCAGGTTCAGGGGGAGGTGTGGGAGGT
TTTTTCGGATCCTCTAGAGTCGATCTGCAGGCATGCTAGCTTGGCGTAATCATGGTCATAGCTGTTTCCT
GTGTGAAATTGTTATCCGCTCACAATTCCACACAACATACGAGCCGGAAGCATAAAGTGTAAAGCCTGGG
GTGCCTAATGAGTGAGCTAACTCACATTAATTGCGTTGCGCTCACTGCCCGCTTTCCAGTCGGGAAACCT
GTCGTGCCAGCTGCATTAATGAATCGGCCAACGCGCGGGGAGAGGCGGTTTGCGTATTGGGCGCTCTTCC
GCTTCCTCGCTCACTGACTCGCTGCGCTCGGTCGTTCGGCTGCGGCGAGCGGTATCAGCTCACTCAAAGG
CGGTAATACGGTTATCCACAGAATCAGGGGATAACGCAGGAAAGAACATGTGAGCAAAAGGCCAGCAAAA
GGCCAGGAACCGTAAAAAGGCCGCGTTGCTGGCGTTTTTCCATAGGCTCCGCCCCCCTGACGAGCATCAC
AAAAATCGACGCTCAAGTCAGAGGTGGCGAAACCCGACAGGACTATAAAGATACCAGGCGTTTCCCCCTG
GAAGCTCCCTCGTGCGCTCTCCTGTTCCGACCCTGCCGCTTACCGGATACCTGTCCGCCTTTCTCCCTTC
GGGAAGCGTGGCGCTTTCTCATAGCTCACGCTGTAGGTATCTCAGTTCGGTGTAGGTCGTTCGCTCCAAG
CTGGGCTGTGTGCACGAACCCCCCGTTCAGCCCGACCGCTGCGCCTTATCCGGTAACTATCGTCTTGAGT
CCAACCCGGTAAGACACGACTTATCGCCACTGGCAGCAGCCACTGGTAACAGGATTAGCAGAGCGAGGTA
TGTAGGCGGTGCTACAGAGTTCTTGAAGTGGTGGCCTAACTACGGCTACACTAGAAGAACAGTATTTGGT
ATCTGCGCTCTGCTGAAGCCAGTTACCTTCGGAAAAAGAGTTGGTAGCTCTTGATCCGGCAAACAAACCA
CCGCTGGTAGCGGTGGTTTTTTTGTTTGCAAGCAGCAGATTACGCGCAGAAAAAAAGGATCTCAAGAAGA
TCCTTTGATCTTTTCTACGGGGTCTGACGCTCAGTGGAACGAAAACTCACGTTAAGGGATTTTGGTCATG
AGATTATCAAAAAGGATCTTCACCTAGATCCTTTTAAATTAAAAATGAAGTTTTAAATCAATCTAAAGTA
TATATGAGTAAACTTGGTCTGACAGTTACCAATGCTTAATCAGTGAGGCACCTATCTCAGCGATCTGTCT
ATTTCGTTCATCCATAGTTGCCTGACTCCCCGTCGTGTAGATAACTACGATACGGGAGGGCTTACCATCT
GGCCCCAGTGCTGCAATGATACCGCGAGACCCACGCTCACCGGCTCCAGATTTATCAGCAATAAACCAGC
CAGCCGGAAGGGCCGAGCGCAGAAGTGGTCCTGCAACTTTATCCGCCTCCATCCAGTCTATTAATTGTTG
CCGGGAAGCTAGAGTAAGTAGTTCGCCAGTTAATAGTTTGCGCAACGTTGTTGCCATTGCTACAGGCATC
GTGGTGTCACGCTCGTCGTTTGGTATGGCTTCATTCAGCTCCGGTTCCCAACGATCAAGGCGAGTTACAT
GATCCCCCATGTTGTGCAAAAAAGCGGTTAGCTCCTTCGGTCCTCCGATCGTTGTCAGAAGTAAGTTGGC
CGCAGTGTTATCACTCATGGTTATGGCAGCACTGCATAATTCTCTTACTGTCATGCCATCCGTAAGATGC
TTTTCTGTGACTGGTGAGTACTCAACCAAGTCATTCTGAGAATAGTGTATGCGGCGACCGAGTTGCTCTT
GCCCGGCGTCAATACGGGATAATACCGCGCCACATAGCAGAACTTTAAAAGTGCTCATCATTGGAAAACG
TTCTTCGGGGCGAAAACTCTCAAGGATCTTACCGCTGTTGAGATCCAGTTCGATGTAACCCACTCGTGCA
CCCAACTGATCTTCAGCATCTTTTACTTTCACCAGCGTTTCTGGGTGAGCAAAAACAGGAAGGCAAAATG
CCGCAAAAAAGGGAATAAGGGCGACACGGAAATGTTGAATACTCATACTCTTCCTTTTTCAATATTATTG
AAGCATTTATCAGGGTTATTGTCTCATGAGCGGATACATATTTGAATGTATTTAGAAAAATAAACAAATA
GGGGTTCCGCGCACATTTCCCCGAAAAGTGCCACCTGACGTCTAAGAAACCATTATTATCATGACATTAA
CCTATAAAAATAGGCGTATCACGAGGCCCTTTCGTCTCGCGCGTTTCGGTGATGACGGTGAAAACCTCTG
ACACATGCAGCTCCCGGAGACGGTCACAGCTTGTCTGTAAGCGGATGCCGGGAGCAGACAAGCCCGTCAG
GGCGCGTCAGCGGGT
Features (pLannotate 1.2.2; 16 found; start..end, strand, type, name):
     18..117     +  misc_feature   bom (fragment): basis of mobility region from pBR322
    123..278     -  CDS            lacZα (fragment): LacZα fragment of β-galactosidase; lacZ fragment
    284..304     -  misc_feature   MCS (fragment): pUC18/19 multiple cloning site
    303..606     +  enhancer       CMV enhancer: human cytomegalovirus immediate early enhancer
    607..810     +  promoter       CMV promoter: human cytomegalovirus (CMV) immediate early promoter
    948..1044    +  intron         SV40 intron: modified SV40 intron with splice donor and acceptor sites
   1105..1821    +  CDS            mEmerald: mEmerald is a basic (constitutively fluorescent) green fluorescent protein published in 1998, derived from Aequorea victoria. It is reported to be a very rapidly-maturing monomer with moderate acid sensitivity.
   2190..2324    -  polyA_signal   SV40 poly(A) signal: SV40 polyadenylation signal
   2459..2475    -  protein_bind   lac operator: The lac repressor binds to the lac operator to inhibit transcription in E. coli. This inhibition can be relieved by adding lactose or isopropyl-β-D-thiogalactopyranoside (IPTG). lac repressor encoded by lacI
   2483..2513    -  promoter       lac promoter: promoter for the E. coli lac operon
   2528..2549    -  protein_bind   CAP binding site: CAP binding activates transcription in the presence of cAMP. E. coli catabolite activator protein
   2562..2654    -  CDS            lacI (fragment): lac repressor; lacI; The lac repressor binds to the lac operator to inhibit transcription in E. coli. This inhibition can be relieved by adding lactose or isopropyl-β-D-thiogalactopyranoside (IPTG).
   2837..3425    -  rep_origin     ori: high-copy-number ColE1/pMB1/pBR322/pUC origin of replication
   3596..4456    -  CDS            AmpR: β-lactamase; bla; confers resistance to ampicillin, carbenicillin, and related antibiotics
   4457..4561    -  promoter       AmpR promoter: bla
   4656..4691    +  CDS            rop (fragment): Rop protein, which maintains plasmids at low copy number; rop
