[The description below was written by a language model from this plasmid's Addgene catalogue record and pLannotate feature annotations shown in this document.]
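Description:
pCMV_mEm_4GS_LF82_677 is a mammalian expression plasmid built on a pUC-derived pCMV backbone. It produces a predicted protein from the adherent-invasive E. coli strain LF82 as a fusion to the green fluorescent protein mEmerald. It is propagated in E. coli through a high-copy ColE1/pUC-type origin and selected with ampicillin via the β-lactamase gene and its native promoter. The remnants of lacZα, the lac promoter/operator, lacI, bom and rop picked up by the annotation are leftover cloning-vector sequences with no role in the expression cassette. No mammalian selection marker is annotated, so the plasmid appears suited to transient transfection.

The expression unit consists of the human cytomegalovirus immediate-early enhancer and promoter, followed by a modified SV40 intron that supports efficient processing of the transcript. Next comes the mEmerald coding sequence and, downstream, an SV40 polyadenylation signal. The 273 bp LF82_677 coding sequence was inserted by ligation-independent cloning, with mEmerald at the N terminus of the fusion. It is not called out in the automated feature table but would fall in the unannotated gap between mEmerald and the poly(A) signal. The "4GS" in the name suggests a glycine-serine linker between the fluorescent protein and the bacterial protein, although the record does not describe it explicitly.

The construct belongs to a collection made for an imaging screen in which candidate bacterial effectors were expressed exogenously in HeLa cells. The mEmerald tag identifies transfected cells and reveals the subcellular localisation of the bacterial protein, while cellular phenotypes are scored by microscopy. The function of LF82_677 itself is not stated in the record.
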