Addgene plasmid #100451: pCMV_mEm_4GS_LF82_677
Purpose: Mammalian expression of E. coli LF82_677 CDS fused to mEmerald
Depositing lab: Alan Huett. Depositing organization: University of Nottingham. Publication: A multi-phenotypic imaging screen to identify bacterial effectors by exogenous expression in a HeLa cell line. Collins A, Huett A. Sci Data. 2018 May 15;5:180081. doi: 10.1038/sdata.2018.81. PubMed 29762554.
Backbone
  Vector backbone: pCMV
  Backbone size w/o insert (bp): 4502
  Vector type: Mammalian Expression
Growth in bacteria
  Bacterial resistance: Ampicillin, 100 μg/mL
  Growth temperature: 37°C
  Growth strain: XL1 Blue
  Copy number: High Copy
Gene/Insert
  Gene/Insert name: LF82_677
  Insert size (bp): 273
  Promoter: CMV
  Tag / fusion protein: mEmerald (N terminal on backbone)
  Cloning method: Ligation Independent Cloning
  Sequencing primers: 5′ ACTTCTGCTCTAAAAGCTGCGG; 3′ CACTGCATTCTAGTTGTGGTTTGTC
Terms and licenses: Academic/Nonprofit Terms; Industry Terms: Not Available to Industry
How to cite: pCMV_mEm_4GS_LF82_677 was a gift from Alan Huett (Addgene plasmid # 100451 ; http://n2t.net/addgene:100451 ; RRID:Addgene_100451)
